Addgene plasmid #50919: pHAGE EF1α dCas9-KRAB
Purpose: Constitutive dCas9-KRAB 2nd generation lentiviral expression vector
Depositing lab: Rene Maehr & Scot Wolfe. Depositing organization: University of Massachusetts, Worcester. Publication: Cas9 effector-mediated regulation of transcription and differentiation in human pluripotent stem cells. Kearns NA, Genga RM, Enuameh MS, Garber M, Wolfe SA, Maehr R. Development. 2014 Jan;141(1):219-23. doi: 10.1242/dev.103341. PubMed 24346702.
Backbone
  Vector backbone: pHAGE
  Total vector size (bp): 12860
  Vector type: Mammalian Expression, Lentiviral, CRISPR
  Selectable markers: Puromycin
Growth in bacteria
  Bacterial resistance: Ampicillin, 100 μg/mL
  Growth temperature: 37°C
  Growth strain: NEB Stable
  Copy number: High Copy
Gene/Insert
  Gene/Insert name: dCas9
  Species: S. pyogenes
  Insert size (bp): 4460
  Mutation: D10A, H840A
  Promoter: EF1alpha
  Tag / fusion protein: 3xHA (C terminal on insert); KRAB (C terminal on insert)
  Cloning method: Gateway Cloning
  Sequencing primers: 5′ Ef1alpha-F 5'-TCAAGCCTCAGACAGTGGTTC-3'; 3′ WPRE-R 5'-CATAGCGTAAAAGGAGCAACA-3'
Terms and licenses: Academic/Nonprofit Terms; Industry Terms: Not Available to Industry
How to cite: pHAGE EF1α dCas9-KRAB was a gift from Rene Maehr & Scot Wolfe (Addgene plasmid # 50919 ; http://n2t.net/addgene:50919 ; RRID:Addgene_50919)
