[The description below was written by a language model from this plasmid's Addgene catalogue record.]
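Description:
pHAGE EF1α dCas9-KRAB is a second-generation lentiviral expression vector built on the pHAGE backbone for constitutive delivery of a CRISPR interference (CRISPRi) effector to mammalian cells. The plasmid is about 12.9 kb, is propagated in bacteria as a high-copy plasmid under ampicillin selection, and carries a puromycin marker for selecting transduced mammalian cells. As a second-generation transfer vector, it has to be supplied with separate packaging and envelope functions to produce viral particles. No feature table accompanies the record, so the arrangement of LTRs, packaging signal and other viral elements, and the way puromycin resistance is expressed, are not stated. The use of a WPRE-directed sequencing primer suggests that a woodchuck post-transcriptional regulatory element lies downstream of the insert.

The payload is a roughly 4.5 kb insert encoding Streptococcus pyogenes Cas9 with the D10A and H840A substitutions. These inactivate the RuvC and HNH nuclease domains, yielding a catalytically dead protein that still binds DNA under guide RNA direction. Its C terminus is fused to a 3xHA epitope tag for detection and to a KRAB domain, a transcriptional repressor module that recruits co-repressors and promotes local heterochromatin formation. Expression is driven by the EF1α promoter, a strong constitutive promoter often chosen for sustained activity in stem cells, and the insert was introduced by Gateway recombination.

The plasmid does not appear to encode a guide RNA, so one must be supplied separately to target dCas9-KRAB to a promoter or regulatory region and silence the associated gene. The associated work applied Cas9 effectors to control transcription and differentiation in human pluripotent stem cells.
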