>Addgene plasmid #50919 | pHAGE EF1α dCas9-KRAB | addgene partial sequence | sequence record 148106 | MSCV-rev 5'-CAGCGGGGCTGCTAAAGCGCATGC-3'
CCCTACCCGGTAGAATTTCTAGTTTAATTAATCATTACTAAGCGTAGTCTGGGACGTCGTATGGGTATTC
GAACCGCGGGCCCTCTAGACTCGAGCGGCCGCCACTGTGCTGGATATCAACCACTTTGTACAAGAAAGCT
GGGTCTAGATATCTCGAGGCGGCCGCTTATCCGGATTCGAATTATACCAGCCAAGGTTCTTCCCCCTTTT
CGAGCCTAAGGATCACATCCGGTTTCGTCAACTGGTATCCGAGACTGACGAGGTTCTTGTAATTCTCAAG
CATGACATTTCGATACACAATTTGTTGCGCAGTATCCAGCAATTTCCACTCCTCACGTGTAAAGTCCACA
AACACGTCCTTGAACGTAACCAGTGTTCTCGACCATGCCGTAAGTGATTTCGCGTCCATGGATCCAGCGT
AATCTGGAACGTCATAAGGATACGATCCTGCATAGTCCGGGACGTCATAGGGATAGCCCGCATAGTCAGG
AACATCGTATGGGTATACCTTCCTCTTCTTCTTGGGCCCGCCGGTGCCGTCTCCACCGAGCTGAGAGAGG
TCGATTCTTGTTTC
