>Addgene plasmid #50919 | pHAGE EF1α dCas9-KRAB | addgene partial sequence | sequence record 148107 | pLenti-F 5'-TTTTGAGTTTGGATCTTGGT-3'
AAGTTTTTTTCTTCCATTTCAGGTGTCGTGAACTAGTCCAGTGTGGTGGAATTCTGCAGATATCAACAAG
TTTGTACAAAAAAGCAGGCTGGCGCCACCATGGACAAGAAGTACTCCATTGGGCTCGCTATCGGTACCAA
CAGCGTCGGCTGGGCCGTCATTACGGACGAGTACAAGGTGCCGAGCAAAAAATTCAAAGTTCTGGGCAAT
ACCGATCGCCACAGCATAAAGAAGAACCTCATTGGAGCCCTCCTGTTCGACTCCGGGGAGACGGCCGAAG
CCACGCGGCTCAAAAGAACAGCACGGCGCAGATATACCCGCAGAAAGAATCGGATCTGCTACCTGCAGGA
GATCTTTAGTAATGAGATGGCTAAGGTGGATGACTCTTTCTTCCATAGGCTGGAGGAGTCCTTTTTGGTG
GAGGAGGATAAAAAGCACGAGCGCCACCCAATCTTTGGCAATATCGTGGACGAGGTGGCGTACCATGAAA
AGTACCCAACCATATATCATCTGAGGAAGAAGCTGGTAGACAGTACTGATAAGGCTGACTTGCGGTTGAT
CTATCTCGCGCTGGCGCACATGATCAAATTTCGGGGACACTTCCTCATCGAGGGGGACCTGAACCCAGAC
AACAGCGATGTCGACAAACTCTTTATCCAACTGGTTCAGACTTACAATCAGCTTTTCGAGGAGAACCCGA
TCAACGCATCCGGCGTTGACGCCAAAGCAATCCTGAGCGCTAGGCTGTCCAAATCCCGGCGGCTCGAAAA
CCTCATCGCACAGCTCCCTGGGGAGAAGAAGAACGGCCTGTTTGGTAATCTTATCGCCCTGTCACTCGGG
CTGACCCCCAACTTTAAATCTAACTTCGACCTGGCC
