LOCUS       Exported 12843 bp ds-DNA circular SYN 12-MAY-2021
DEFINITION  Constitutive dCas9-KRAB 2nd generation lentiviral expression vector.
ACCESSION   .
VERSION     .
KEYWORDS    pHAGE EF1-alpha dCas9-KRAB
SOURCE      synthetic DNA construct
  ORGANISM  synthetic DNA construct
REFERENCE   1 (bases 1 to 12843)
  AUTHORS   Kearns NA, Genga RM, Enuameh MS, Garber M, Wolfe SA, Maehr R
  TITLE     Cas9 effector-mediated regulation of transcription and
            differentiation in human pluripotent stem cells.
  JOURNAL   Development. 2014 Jan;141(1):219-23. doi: 10.1242/dev.103341.
  PUBMED    24346702
REFERENCE   2 (bases 1 to 12843)
  AUTHORS   .
  TITLE     Direct Submission
  JOURNAL   Exported May 12, 2021 from SnapGene Server 1.1.58
            http://www.snapgene.com
FEATURES             Location/Qualifiers
     source          1..12843
                     /organism="synthetic DNA construct"
                     /mol_type="other DNA"
     CDS             67..93
                     /codon_start=1
                     /product="HA (human influenza hemagglutinin) epitope tag"
                     /label=HA
                     /translation="YPYDVPDYA"
     promoter        126..625
                     /label=PGK promoter
                     /note="mouse phosphoglycerate kinase 1 promoter"
     primer_bind     complement(161..184)
                     /label=MSCV-rev
                     /note="Murine stem cell virus, reverse primer"
     primer_bind     558..577
                     /label=mPGK-F
                     /note="Mouse PGK promoter, forward primer"
     CDS             646..1245
                     /codon_start=1
                     /gene="pac from Streptomyces alboniger"
                     /product="puromycin N-acetyltransferase"
                     /label=PuroR
                     /note="confers resistance to puromycin"
                     /translation="MTEYKPTVRLATRDDVPRAVRTLAAAFADYPATRHTVDPDRHIER
                     VTELQELFLTRVGLDIGKVWVADDGAAVAVWTTPESVEAGAVFAEIGPRMAELSGSRLA
                     AQQQMEGLLAPHRPKEPAWFLATVGVSPDHQGKGLGSAVVLPGVEAAERAGVPAFLETS
                     APRNLPFYERLGFTVTADVEVPEGPRTWCMTRKPGA"
     primer_bind     complement(646..665)
                     /label=Puro-R
                     /note="Puromycin resistance gene, reverse primer. Also
                     called puro-variant-R"
     primer_bind     1142..1162
                     /label=Puro-F
                     /note="Puromycin resistance gene, forward primer"
     misc_feature    1258..1846
                     /label=WPRE
                     /note="woodchuck hepatitis virus posttranscriptional
                     regulatory element"
     primer_bind     complement(1311..1331)
                     /label=WPRE-R
                     /note="WPRE, reverse primer"
     CDS             complement(1729..1740)
                     /codon_start=1
                     /product="Factor Xa recognition and cleavage site"
                     /label=Factor Xa site
                     /translation="IEGR"
     LTR             1921..2154
                     /label=3' LTR (Delta-U3)
                     /note="self-inactivating 3' long terminal repeat (LTR) from
                     HIV-1"
     primer_bind     complement(2273..2291)
                     /label=pBRforEco
                     /note="pBR322 vectors, upsteam of EcoRI site, forward
                     primer"
     promoter        2359..2463
                     /gene="bla"
                     /label=AmpR promoter
     CDS             2464..3324
                     /codon_start=1
                     /gene="bla"
                     /product="beta-lactamase"
                     /label=AmpR
                     /note="confers resistance to ampicillin, carbenicillin, and
                     related antibiotics"
                     /translation="MSIQHFRVALIPFFAAFCLPVFAHPETLVKVKDAEDQLGARVGYI
                     ELDLNSGKILESFRPEERFPMMSTFKVLLCGAVLSRVDAGQEQLGRRIHYSQNDLVEYS
                     PVTEKHLTDGMTVRELCSAAITMSDNTAANLLLTTIGGPKELTAFLHNMGDHVTRLDRW
                     EPELNEAIPNDERDTTMPVAMATTLRKLLTGELLTLASRQQLIDWMEADKVAGPLLRSA
                     LPAGWFIADKSGAGERGSRGIIAALGPDGKPSRIVVIYTTGSQATMDERNRQIAEIGAS
                     LIKHW"
     primer_bind     complement(2682..2701)
                     /label=Amp-R
                     /note="Ampicillin resistance gene, reverse primer"
     rep_origin      3495..4083
                     /direction=RIGHT
                     /label=ori
                     /note="high-copy-number ColE1/pMB1/pBR322/pUC origin of
                     replication"
     primer_bind     3984..4003
                     /label=pBR322ori-F
                     /note="pBR322 origin, forward primer"
     primer_bind     4237..4254
                     /label=L4440
                     /note="L4440 vector, forward primer"
     primer_bind     4346..4365
                     /label=SV40pro-F
                     /note="SV40 promoter/origin, forward primer"
     protein_bind    4494..4515
                     /label=CAP binding site
                     /bound_moiety="E. coli catabolite activator protein"
                     /note="CAP binding activates transcription in the presence
                     of cAMP."
     promoter        4530..4560
                     /label=lac promoter
                     /note="promoter for the E. coli lac operon"
     protein_bind    4568..4584
                     /label=lac operator
                     /bound_moiety="lac repressor encoded by lacI"
                     /note="The lac repressor binds to the lac operator to
                     inhibit transcription in E. coli. This inhibition can be
                     relieved by adding lactose or
                     isopropyl-beta-D-thiogalactopyranoside (IPTG)."
     primer_bind     4573..4595
                     /label=M13/pUC Reverse
                     /note="In lacZ gene"
     primer_bind     4592..4608
                     /label=M13 rev
                     /note="common sequencing primer, one of multiple similar
                     variants"
     primer_bind     4592..4608
                     /label=M13 Reverse
                     /note="In lacZ gene. Also called M13-rev"
     primer_bind     4658..4677
                     /label=EBV-rev
                     /note="SV40 polyA terminator, reverse primer"
     LTR             4869..5502
                     /label=3' LTR
                     /note="3' long terminal repeat (LTR) from HIV-1"
     misc_feature    5549..5674
                     /label=HIV-1 Psi
                     /note="packaging signal of human immunodeficiency virus
                     type 1"
     misc_feature    6171..6404
                     /label=RRE
                     /note="The Rev response element (RRE) of HIV-1 allows for
                     Rev-dependent mRNA export from the nucleus to the
                     cytoplasm."
     CDS             6589..6633
                     /codon_start=1
                     /product="antigenic peptide corresponding to amino acids
                     655 to 669 of the HIV envelope protein gp41 (Lutje Hulsik
                     et al., 2013)"
                     /label=gp41 peptide
                     /note="recognized by the 2H10 single-chain llama nanobody"
                     /translation="KNEQELLELDKWASL"
     misc_feature    6926..7043
                     /label=cPPT/CTS
                     /note="central polypurine tract and central termination
                     sequence of HIV-1"
     promoter        7088..8266
                     /label=EF-1-alpha promoter
                     /note="strong constitutive promoter for human elongation
                     factor EF-1-alpha"
     intron          7319..8257
                     /label=EF-1-alpha intron A
                     /note="intron upstream of the start codon of human
                     EF-1-alpha"
     primer_bind     8214..8234
                     /label=EF1a-F
                     /note="Human elongation factor-1a promoter, forward primer"
     protein_bind    8301..8325
                     /gene="mutant version of attB"
                     /label=attB1
                     /bound_moiety="BP Clonase(TM)"
                     /note="recombination site for the Gateway(R) BP reaction"
     regulatory      8329..8338
                     /regulatory_class="other"
                     /note="vertebrate consensus sequence for strong initiation
                     of translation (Kozak, 1987)"
     CDS             8335..12438
                     /codon_start=1
                     /product="catalytically dead mutant of the Cas9
                     endonuclease from the Streptococcus pyogenes Type II
                     CRISPR/Cas system"
                     /label=dCas9
                     /note="RNA-guided DNA-binding protein that lacks
                     endonuclease activity due to the D10A mutation in the RuvC
                     catalytic domain and the H840A mutation in the HNH
                     catalytic domain"
                     /translation="MDKKYSIGLAIGTNSVGWAVITDEYKVPSKKFKVLGNTDRHSIKK
                     NLIGALLFDSGETAEATRLKRTARRRYTRRKNRICYLQEIFSNEMAKVDDSFFHRLEES
                     FLVEEDKKHERHPIFGNIVDEVAYHEKYPTIYHLRKKLVDSTDKADLRLIYLALAHMIK
                     FRGHFLIEGDLNPDNSDVDKLFIQLVQTYNQLFEENPINASGVDAKAILSARLSKSRRL
                     ENLIAQLPGEKKNGLFGNLIALSLGLTPNFKSNFDLAEDAKLQLSKDTYDDDLDNLLAQ
                     IGDQYADLFLAAKNLSDAILLSDILRVNTEITKAPLSASMIKRYDEHHQDLTLLKALVR
                     QQLPEKYKEIFFDQSKNGYAGYIDGGASQEEFYKFIKPILEKMDGTEELLVKLNREDLL
                     RKQRTFDNGSIPHQIHLGELHAILRRQEDFYPFLKDNREKIEKILTFRIPYYVGPLARG
                     NSRFAWMTRKSEETITPWNFEEVVDKGASAQSFIERMTNFDKNLPNEKVLPKHSLLYEY
                     FTVYNELTKVKYVTEGMRKPAFLSGEQKKAIVDLLFKTNRKVTVKQLKEDYFKKIECFD
                     SVEISGVEDRFNASLGTYHDLLKIIKDKDFLDNEENEDILEDIVLTLTLFEDREMIEER
                     LKTYAHLFDDKVMKQLKRRRYTGWGRLSRKLINGIRDKQSGKTILDFLKSDGFANRNFM
                     QLIHDDSLTFKEDIQKAQVSGQGDSLHEHIANLAGSPAIKKGILQTVKVVDELVKVMGR
                     HKPENIVIEMARENQTTQKGQKNSRERMKRIEEGIKELGSQILKEHPVENTQLQNEKLY
                     LYYLQNGRDMYVDQELDINRLSDYDVDAIVPQSFLKDDSIDNKVLTRSDKNRGKSDNVP
                     SEEVVKKMKNYWRQLLNAKLITQRKFDNLTKAERGGLSELDKAGFIKRQLVETRQITKH
                     VAQILDSRMNTKYDENDKLIREVKVITLKSKLVSDFRKDFQFYKVREINNYHHAHDAYL
                     NAVVGTALIKKYPKLESEFVYGDYKVYDVRKMIAKSEQEIGKATAKYFFYSNIMNFFKT
                     EITLANGEIRKRPLIETNGETGEIVWDKGRDFATVRKVLSMPQVNIVKKTEVQTGGFSK
                     ESILPKRNSDKLIARKKDWDPKKYGGFDSPTVAYSVLVVAKVEKGKSKKLKSVKELLGI
                     TIMERSSFEKNPIDFLEAKGYKEVKKDLIIKLPKYSLFELENGRKRMLASAGELQKGNE
                     LALPSKYVNFLYLASHYEKLKGSPEDNEQKQLFVEQHKHYLDEIIEQISEFSKRVILAD
                     ANLDKVLSAYNKHRDKPIREQAENIIHLFTLTNLGAPAAFKYFDTTIDRKRYTSTKEVL
                     DATLIHQSITGLYETRIDLSQLGGD"
     CDS             12451..12471
                     /codon_start=1
                     /product="nuclear localization signal of SV40 (simian virus
                     40) large T antigen"
                     /label=SV40 NLS
                     /translation="PKKKRKV"
     CDS             12472..12561
                     /codon_start=1
                     /product="three tandem HA epitope tags"
                     /label=3xHA
                     /translation="YPYDVPDYAGYPYDVPDYAGSYPYDVPDYA"
     CDS             12598..12792
                     /codon_start=1
                     /product="Kruppel-associated box (KRAB) transcriptional
                     repression domain from the human zinc finger protein ZNF10
                     (Margolin et al., 1994)"
                     /label=KRAB
                     /translation="RTLVTFKDVFVDFTREEWKLLDTAQQIVYRNVMLENYKNLVSLGY
                     QLTKPDVILRLEKGEEPWLV"
     protein_bind    complement(12833..14)
                     /gene="mutant version of attB"
                     /label=attB2
                     /bound_moiety="BP Clonase(TM)"
                     /note="recombination site for the Gateway(R) BP reaction"
ORIGIN
        1 ttgtacaaag tggttgatat ccagcacagt ggcggccgct cgagtctaga gggcccgcgg
       61 ttcgaatacc catacgacgt cccagactac gcttagtaat gattaattaa actagaaatt
      121 ctaccgggta ggggaggcgc ttttcccaag gcagtctgga gcatgcgctt tagcagcccc
      181 gctgggcact tggcgctaca caagtggcct ctggcctcgc acacattcca catccaccgg
      241 taggcgccaa ccggctccgt tctttggtgg ccccttcgcg ccaccttcta ctcctcccct
      301 agtcaggaag ttcccccccg ccccgcagct cgcgtcgtgc aggacgtgac aaatggaagt
      361 agcacgtctc actagtctcg tgcagatgga cagcaccgct gagcaatgga agcgggtagg
      421 cctttggggc agcggccaat agcagctttg ctccttcgct ttctgggctc agaggctggg
      481 aaggggtggg tccgggggcg ggctcagggg cgggctcagg ggcggggcgg gcgcccgaag
      541 gtcctccgga ggcccggcat tctgcacgct tcaaaagcgc acgtctgccg cgctgttctc
      601 ctcttcctca tctccgggcc tttcgacctg cagcccaagc ttaccatgac cgagtacaag
      661 cccacggtgc gcctcgccac ccgcgacgac gtccccaggg ccgtacgcac cctcgccgcc
      721 gcgttcgccg actaccccgc cacgcgccac accgtcgatc cggaccgcca catcgagcgg
      781 gtcaccgagc tgcaagaact cttcctcacg cgcgtcgggc tcgacatcgg caaggtgtgg
      841 gtcgcggacg acggcgccgc ggtggcggtc tggaccacgc cggagagcgt cgaagcgggg
      901 gcggtgttcg ccgagatcgg cccgcgcatg gccgagttga gcggttcccg gctggccgcg
      961 cagcaacaga tggaaggcct cctggcgccg caccggccca aggagcccgc gtggttcctg
     1021 gccaccgtcg gcgtctcgcc cgaccaccag ggcaagggtc tgggcagcgc cgtcgtgctc
     1081 cccggagtgg aggcggccga gcgcgccggg gtgcccgcct tcctggagac ctccgcgccc
     1141 cgcaacctcc ccttctacga gcggctcggc ttcaccgtca ccgccgacgt cgaggtgccc
     1201 gaaggaccgc gcacctggtg catgacccgc aagcccggtg cctgagcgat agatcctaat
     1261 caacctctgg attacaaaat ttgtgaaaga ttgactggta ttcttaacta tgttgctcct
     1321 tttacgctat gtggatacgc tgctttaatg cctttgtatc atgctattgc ttcccgtatg
     1381 gctttcattt tctcctcctt gtataaatcc tggttgctgt ctctttatga ggagttgtgg
     1441 cccgttgtca ggcaacgtgg cgtggtgtgc actgtgtttg ctgacgcaac ccccactggt
     1501 tggggcattg ccaccacctg tcagctcctt tccgggactt tcgctttccc cctccctatt
     1561 gccacggcgg aactcatcgc cgcctgcctt gcccgctgct ggacaggggc tcggctgttg
     1621 ggcactgaca attccgtggt gttgtcgggg aaatcatcgt cctttccttg gctgctcgcc
     1681 tgtgttgcca cctggattct gcgcgggacg tccttctgct acgtcccttc ggccctcaat
     1741 ccagcggacc ttccttcccg cggcctgctg ccggctctgc ggcctcttcc gcgtcttcgc
     1801 cttcgccctc agacgagtcg gatctccctt tgggccgcct ccccgcctga gatcctttaa
     1861 gaccaatgac ttacaaggca gctgtagatc ttagccactt tttaaaagaa aaggggggac
     1921 tggaagggct aattcactcc caacgaagac aagatctgct ttttgcttgt actgggtctc
     1981 tctggttaga ccagatctga gcctgggagc tctctggcta actagggaac ccactgctta
     2041 agcctcaata aagcttgcct tgagtgcttc aagtagtgtg tgcccgtctg ttgtgtgact
     2101 ctggtaacta gagatccctc agaccctttt agtcagtgtg gaaaatctct agcagtagta
     2161 gttcatgtca tcttattatt cagtatttat aacttgcaaa gaaatgaata tcagagagtg
     2221 agaggcccgg gttaattaag gaaagggcta gatcattctt gaagacgaaa gggcctcgtg
     2281 atacgcctat ttttataggt taatgtcatg ataataatgg tttcttagac gtcaggtggc
     2341 acttttcggg gaaatgtgcg cggaacccct atttgtttat ttttctaaat acattcaaat
     2401 atgtatccgc tcatgagaca ataaccctga taaatgcttc aataatattg aaaaaggaag
     2461 agtatgagta ttcaacattt ccgtgtcgcc cttattccct tttttgcggc attttgcctt
     2521 cctgtttttg ctcacccaga aacgctggtg aaagtaaaag atgctgaaga tcagttgggt
     2581 gcacgagtgg gttacatcga actggatctc aacagcggta agatccttga gagttttcgc
     2641 cccgaagaac gttttccaat gatgagcact tttaaagttc tgctatgtgg cgcggtatta
     2701 tcccgtgttg acgccgggca agagcaactc ggtcgccgca tacactattc tcagaatgac
     2761 ttggttgagt actcaccagt cacagaaaag catcttacgg atggcatgac agtaagagaa
     2821 ttatgcagtg ctgccataac catgagtgat aacactgcgg ccaacttact tctgacaacg
     2881 atcggaggac cgaaggagct aaccgctttt ttgcacaaca tgggggatca tgtaactcgc
     2941 cttgatcgtt gggaaccgga gctgaatgaa gccataccaa acgacgagcg tgacaccacg
     3001 atgcctgtag caatggcaac aacgttgcgc aaactattaa ctggcgaact acttactcta
     3061 gcttcccggc aacaattaat agactggatg gaggcggata aagttgcagg accacttctg
     3121 cgctcggccc ttccggctgg ctggtttatt gctgataaat ctggagccgg tgagcgtggg
     3181 tctcgcggta tcattgcagc actggggcca gatggtaagc cctcccgtat cgtagttatc
     3241 tacacgacgg ggagtcaggc aactatggat gaacgaaata gacagatcgc tgagataggt
     3301 gcctcactga ttaagcattg gtaactgtca gaccaagttt actcatatat actttagatt
     3361 gatttaaaac ttcattttta atttaaaagg atctaggtga agatcctttt tgataatctc
     3421 atgaccaaaa tcccttaacg tgagttttcg ttccactgag cgtcagaccc cgtagaaaag
     3481 atcaaaggat cttcttgaga tccttttttt ctgcgcgtaa tctgctgctt gcaaacaaaa
     3541 aaaccaccgc taccagcggt ggtttgtttg ccggatcaag agctaccaac tctttttccg
     3601 aaggtaactg gcttcagcag agcgcagata ccaaatactg ttcttctagt gtagccgtag
     3661 ttaggccacc acttcaagaa ctctgtagca ccgcctacat acctcgctct gctaatcctg
     3721 ttaccagtgg ctgctgccag tggcgataag tcgtgtctta ccgggttgga ctcaagacga
     3781 tagttaccgg ataaggcgca gcggtcgggc tgaacggggg gttcgtgcac acagcccagc
     3841 ttggagcgaa cgacctacac cgaactgaga tacctacagc gtgagctatg agaaagcgcc
     3901 acgcttcccg aagggagaaa ggcggacagg tatccggtaa gcggcagggt cggaacagga
     3961 gagcgcacga gggagcttcc agggggaaac gcctggtatc tttatagtcc tgtcgggttt
     4021 cgccacctct gacttgagcg tcgatttttg tgatgctcgt caggggggcg gagcctatgg
     4081 aaaaacgcca gcaacgcggc ctttttacgg ttcctggcct tttgctggcc ttttgctcac
     4141 atgttctttc ctgcgttatc ccctgattct gtggataacc gtattaccgc ctttgagtga
     4201 gctgataccg ctcgccgcag ccgaacgacc gagcgcagcg agtcagtgag cgaggaagcg
     4261 gaagagcgcc caatacgcaa accgcctctc cccgcgcgtt ggccgattca ttaatgcagc
     4321 aagctcatgg ctgactaatt ttttttattt atgcagaggc cgaggccgcc tcggcctctg
     4381 agctattcca gaagtagtga ggaggctttt ttggaggcct aggcttttgc aaaaagctcc
     4441 ccgtggcacg acaggtttcc cgactggaaa gcgggcagtg agcgcaacgc aattaatgtg
     4501 agttagctca ctcattaggc accccaggct ttacacttta tgcttccggc tcgtatgttg
     4561 tgtggaattg tgagcggata acaatttcac acaggaaaca gctatgacat gattacgaat
     4621 ttcacaaata aagcattttt ttcactgcat tctagttgtg gtttgtccaa actcatcaat
     4681 gtatcttatc atgtctggat caactggata actcaagcta accaaaatca tcccaaactt
     4741 cccaccccat accctattac cactgccaat tacctgtggt ttcatttact ctaaacctgt
     4801 gattcctctg aattattttc attttaaaga aattgtattt gttaaatatg tactacaaac
     4861 ttagtagttg gaagggctaa ttcactccca aagaagacaa gatatccttg atctgtggat
     4921 ctaccacaca caaggctact tccctgatta gcagaactac acaccagggc caggggtcag
     4981 atatccactg acctttggat ggtgctacaa gctagtacca gttgagccag ataaggtaga
     5041 agaggccaat aaaggagaga acaccagctt gttacaccct gtgagcctgc atgggatgga
     5101 tgacccggag agagaagtgt tagagtggag gtttgacagc cgcctagcat ttcatcacgt
     5161 ggcccgagag ctgcatccgg agtacttcaa gaactgctga tatcgagctt gctacaaggg
     5221 actttccgct ggggactttc cagggaggcg tggcctgggc gggactgggg agtggcgagc
     5281 cctcagatcc tgcatataag cagctgcttt ttgcctgtac tgggtctctc tggttagacc
     5341 agatctgagc ctgggagctc tctggctaac tagggaaccc actgcttaag cctcaataaa
     5401 gcttgccttg agtgcttcaa gtagtgtgtg cccgtctgtt gtgtgactct ggtaactaga
     5461 gatccctcag acccttttag tcagtgtgga aaatctctag cagtggcgcc cgaacaggga
     5521 cttgaaagcg aaagggaaac cagaggagct ctctcgacgc aggactcggc ttgctgaagc
     5581 gcgcacggca agaggcgagg ggcggcgact ggtgagtacg ccaaaaattt tgactagcgg
     5641 aggctagaag gagagagatg ggtgcgagag cgtcagtatt aagcggggga gaattagatc
     5701 gcgatgggaa aaaattcggt taaggccagg gggaaagaaa aaatataaat taaaacatat
     5761 agtatgggca agcagggagc tagaacgatt cgcagttaat cctggcctgt tagaaacatc
     5821 agaaggctgt agacaaatac tgggacagct acaaccatcc cttcagacag gatcagaaga
     5881 acttagatca ttatataata cagtagcaac cctctattgt gtgcatcaaa ggatagagat
     5941 aaaagacacc aaggaagctt tagacaagat agaggaagag caaaacaaaa gtaagaccac
     6001 cgcacagcaa gcggccggcc gctgatcttc agacctggag gaggagatat gagggacaat
     6061 tggagaagtg aattatataa atataaagta gtaaaaattg aaccattagg agtagcaccc
     6121 accaaggcaa agagaagagt ggtgcagaga gaaaaaagag cagtgggaat aggagctttg
     6181 ttccttgggt tcttgggagc agcaggaagc actatgggcg cagcgtcaat gacgctgacg
     6241 gtacaggcca gacaattatt gtctggtata gtgcagcagc agaacaattt gctgagggct
     6301 attgaggcgc aacagcatct gttgcaactc acagtctggg gcatcaagca gctccaggca
     6361 agaatcctgg ctgtggaaag atacctaaag gatcaacagc tcctggggat ttggggttgc
     6421 tctggaaaac tcatttgcac cactgctgtg ccttggaatg ctagttggag taataaatct
     6481 ctggaacaga tttggaatca cacgacctgg atggagtggg acagagaaat taacaattac
     6541 acaagcttaa tacactcctt aattgaagaa tcgcaaaacc agcaagaaaa gaatgaacaa
     6601 gaattattgg aattagataa atgggcaagt ttgtggaatt ggtttaacat aacaaattgg
     6661 ctgtggtata taaaattatt cataatgata gtaggaggct tggtaggttt aagaatagtt
     6721 tttgctgtac tttctatagt gaatagagtt aggcagggat attcaccatt atcgtttcag
     6781 acccacctcc caaccccgag gggacccgac aggcccgaag gaatagaaga agaaggtgga
     6841 gagagagaca gagacagatc cattcgatta gtgaacggat ctcgacggta tcgccgaatt
     6901 cacaaatggc agtattcatc cacaatttta aaagaaaagg ggggattggg gggtacagtg
     6961 caggggaaag aatagtagac ataatagcaa cagacataca aactaaagaa ttacaaaaac
     7021 aaattacaaa aattcaaaat tttcgggttt attacaggga cagcagagat ccagtttgga
     7081 ctacgatggc tccggtgccc gtcagtgggc agagcgcaca tcgcccacag tccccgagaa
     7141 gttgtgggga ggggtcggca attgaaccgg tgcctagaga aggtggcgcg gggtaaactg
     7201 ggaaagtgat gtcgtgtact ggctccgcct ttttcccgag ggtgggggag aaccgtatat
     7261 aagtgcagta gtcgccgtga acgttctttt tcgcaacggg tttgccgcca gaacacaggt
     7321 aagtgccgtg tgtggttccc gcgggcctgg cctctttacg ggttatggcc cttgcgtgcc
     7381 ttgaattact tccacctggc tgcagtacgt gattcttgat cccgagcttc gggttggaag
     7441 tgggtgggag agttcgaggc cttgcgctta aggagcccct tcgcctcgtg cttgagttga
     7501 ggcctggcct gggcgctggg gccgccgcgt gcgaatctgg tggcaccttc gcgcctgtct
     7561 cgctgctttc gataagtctc tagccattta aaatttttga tgacctgctg cgacgctttt
     7621 tttctggcaa gatagtcttg taaatgcggg ccaagatctg cacactggta tttcggtttt
     7681 tggggccgcg ggcggcgacg gggcccgtgc gtcccagcgc acatgttcgg cgaggcgggg
     7741 cctgcgagcg cggccaccga gaatcggacg ggggtagtct caagctggcc ggcctgctct
     7801 ggtgcctggc ctcgcgccgc cgtgtatcgc cccgccctgg gcggcaaggc tggcccggtc
     7861 ggcaccagtt gcgtgagcgg aaagatggcc gcttcccggc cctgctgcag ggagctcaaa
     7921 atggaggacg cggcgctcgg gagagcgggc gggtgagtca cccacacaaa ggaaaagggc
     7981 ctttccgtcc tcagccgtcg cttcatgtga ctccacggag taccgggcgc cgtccaggca
     8041 cctcgattag ttctcgagct tttggagtac gtcgtcttta ggttgggggg aggggtttta
     8101 tgcgatggag tttccccaca ctgagtgggt ggagactgaa gttaggccag cttggcactt
     8161 gatgtaattc tccttggaat ttgccctttt tgagtttgga tcttggttca ttctcaagcc
     8221 tcagacagtg gttcaaagtt tttttcttcc atttcaggtg tcgtgaacta gtccagtgtg
     8281 gtggaattct gcagatatca acaagtttgt acaaaaaagc aggctggcgc caccatggac
     8341 aagaagtact ccattgggct cgctatcggt accaacagcg tcggctgggc cgtcattacg
     8401 gacgagtaca aggtgccgag caaaaaattc aaagttctgg gcaataccga tcgccacagc
     8461 ataaagaaga acctcattgg agccctcctg ttcgactccg gggagacggc cgaagccacg
     8521 cggctcaaaa gaacagcacg gcgcagatat acccgcagaa agaatcggat ctgctacctg
     8581 caggagatct ttagtaatga gatggctaag gtggatgact ctttcttcca taggctggag
     8641 gagtcctttt tggtggagga ggataaaaag cacgagcgcc acccaatctt tggcaatatc
     8701 gtggacgagg tggcgtacca tgaaaagtac ccaaccatat atcatctgag gaagaagctg
     8761 gtagacagta ctgataaggc tgacttgcgg ttgatctatc tcgcgctggc gcacatgatc
     8821 aaatttcggg gacacttcct catcgagggg gacctgaacc cagacaacag cgatgtcgac
     8881 aaactcttta tccaactggt tcagacttac aatcagcttt tcgaggagaa cccgatcaac
     8941 gcatccggcg ttgacgccaa agcaatcctg agcgctaggc tgtccaaatc ccggcggctc
     9001 gaaaacctca tcgcacagct ccctggggag aagaagaacg gcctgtttgg taatcttatc
     9061 gccctgtcac tcgggctgac ccccaacttt aaatctaact tcgacctggc cgaagatgcc
     9121 aagctgcaac tgagcaaaga cacctacgat gatgatctcg acaatctgct ggcccagatc
     9181 ggcgaccagt acgcagacct ttttttggcg gcaaagaacc tgtcagacgc cattctgctg
     9241 agtgatattc tgcgagtgaa cacggagatc accaaagctc cgctgagcgc tagtatgatc
     9301 aagcgctatg atgagcacca ccaagacttg actttgctga aggcccttgt cagacagcaa
     9361 ctgcctgaga agtacaagga aattttcttc gatcagtcta aaaatggcta cgccggatac
     9421 attgacggcg gagcaagcca ggaggaattt tacaaattta ttaagcccat cttggaaaaa
     9481 atggacggca ccgaggagct gctggtaaag ctgaacagag aagatctgtt gcgcaaacag
     9541 cgcactttcg acaatggaag catcccccac cagattcacc tgggcgaact gcacgctatc
     9601 ctcaggcggc aagaggattt ctaccccttt ttgaaagata acagggaaaa gattgagaaa
     9661 atcctcacat ttcggatacc ctactatgta ggccccctcg ctcggggaaa ttccagattc
     9721 gcgtggatga ctcgcaaatc agaagagacc atcactccct ggaacttcga ggaagtcgtg
     9781 gataaggggg cctctgccca gtccttcatc gaaaggatga ctaactttga taaaaatctg
     9841 cctaacgaaa aggtgcttcc taaacactct ctgctgtacg agtacttcac agtttataac
     9901 gagctcacca aggtcaaata cgtcacagaa gggatgagaa agccagcatt cctgtctgga
     9961 gagcagaaga aagctatcgt ggacctcctc ttcaagacga accggaaagt taccgtgaaa
    10021 cagctcaaag aagactattt caaaaagatt gaatgtttcg actctgttga aatcagcgga
    10081 gtggaggatc gcttcaacgc atccctggga acgtatcacg atctcctgaa aatcattaaa
    10141 gacaaggact tcctggacaa tgaggagaac gaggacattc ttgaggacat tgtcctcacc
    10201 cttacgttgt ttgaagatag ggagatgatt gaagaacgct tgaaaactta cgctcatctc
    10261 ttcgacgaca aagtcatgaa acagctcaag agacgccgat atacaggatg ggggcggctg
    10321 tcaagaaaac tgatcaatgg catccgagac aagcagagtg gaaagacaat cctggatttt
    10381 cttaagtccg atggatttgc caaccggaac ttcatgcagt tgatccatga tgactctctc
    10441 acctttaagg aggacatcca gaaagcacaa gtttctggcc agggggacag tcttcacgag
    10501 cacatcgcta atcttgcagg tagcccagct atcaaaaagg gaatactgca gaccgttaag
    10561 gtcgtggatg aactcgtcaa agtaatggga aggcataagc ccgagaatat cgttatcgag
    10621 atggcccgag agaaccaaac tacccagaag ggacagaaga acagtaggga aaggatgaag
    10681 aggattgaag agggtataaa agaactgggg tcccaaatcc ttaaggaaca cccagttgaa
    10741 aacacccagc ttcagaatga gaagctctac ctgtactacc tgcagaacgg cagggacatg
    10801 tacgtggatc aggaactgga catcaaccgg ttgtccgact acgacgtgga tgctatcgtg
    10861 ccccaaagct ttctcaaaga tgattctatt gataataaag tgttgacaag atccgataaa
    10921 aatagaggga agagtgataa cgtcccctca gaagaagttg tcaagaaaat gaaaaattat
    10981 tggcggcagc tgctgaacgc caaactgatc acacaacgga agttcgataa tctgactaag
    11041 gctgaacgag gtggcctgtc tgagttggat aaagccggct tcatcaaaag gcagcttgtt
    11101 gagacacgcc agatcaccaa gcacgtggcc caaattctcg attcacgcat gaacaccaag
    11161 tacgatgaaa atgacaaact gattcgagag gtgaaagtta ttactctgaa gtctaagctg
    11221 gtctcagatt tcagaaagga ctttcagttt tataaggtga gagagatcaa caattaccac
    11281 catgcgcatg atgcctacct gaatgcagtg gtaggcactg cacttatcaa aaaatatccc
    11341 aagctggaat ctgaatttgt ttacggagac tataaagtgt acgatgttag gaaaatgatc
    11401 gcaaagtctg agcaggaaat aggcaaggcc accgctaagt acttctttta cagcaatatt
    11461 atgaattttt tcaagaccga gattacactg gccaatggag agattcggaa gcgaccactt
    11521 atcgaaacaa acggagaaac aggagaaatc gtgtgggaca agggtaggga tttcgcgaca
    11581 gtccgcaagg tcctgtccat gccgcaggtg aacatcgtta aaaagaccga agtacagacc
    11641 ggaggcttct ccaaggaaag tatcctcccg aaaaggaaca gcgacaagct gatcgcacgc
    11701 aaaaaagatt gggaccccaa gaaatacggc ggattcgatt ctcctacagt cgcttacagt
    11761 gtactggttg tggccaaagt ggagaaaggg aagtctaaaa aactcaaaag cgtcaaggaa
    11821 ctgctgggca tcacaatcat ggagcgatcc agcttcgaga aaaaccccat cgactttctc
    11881 gaagcgaaag gatataaaga ggtcaaaaaa gacctcatca ttaagctgcc caagtactct
    11941 ctctttgagc ttgaaaacgg ccggaaacga atgctcgcta gtgcgggcga gctgcagaaa
    12001 ggtaacgagc tggcactgcc ctctaaatac gttaatttct tgtatctggc cagccactat
    12061 gaaaagctca aagggtctcc cgaagataat gagcagaagc agctgttcgt ggaacaacac
    12121 aaacactacc ttgatgagat catcgagcaa ataagcgagt tctccaaaag agtgatcctc
    12181 gccgacgcta acctcgataa ggtgctttct gcttacaata agcacaggga taagcccatc
    12241 agggagcagg cagaaaacat tatccacttg tttactctga ccaacttggg cgcgcctgca
    12301 gccttcaagt acttcgacac caccatagac agaaagcggt acacctctac aaaggaggtc
    12361 ctggacgcca cactgattca tcagtcaatt acggggctct atgaaacaag aatcgacctc
    12421 tctcagctcg gtggagacgg caccggcggg cccaagaaga agaggaaggt atacccatac
    12481 gatgttcctg actatgcggg ctatccctat gacgtcccgg actatgcagg atcgtatcct
    12541 tatgacgttc cagattacgc tggatccatg gacgcgaaat cacttacggc atggtcgaga
    12601 acactggtta cgttcaagga cgtgtttgtg gactttacac gtgaggagtg gaaattgctg
    12661 gatactgcgc aacaaattgt gtatcgaaat gtcatgcttg agaattacaa gaacctcgtc
    12721 agtctcggat accagttgac gaaaccggat gtgatcctta ggctcgaaaa gggggaagaa
    12781 ccttggctgg tataattcga atccggataa gcggccgcct cgagatatct agacccagct
    12841 ttc
//
